>Addgene plasmid #239830 | pHS1505 | addgene full sequence | sequence record 479111 | Addgene NGS Result
AATCAGTGAGGCACCTATCTCAGCGATCTGTCTATTTCGTTCATCCATAGTTGCCTGACTCCCCGTCGTG
TAGATAACTACGATACGGGAGGGCTTACCATCTGGCCCCAGTGCTGCAATGATACCGCGAGACCCACGCT
CACCGGCTCCAGATTTATCAGCAATAAACCAGCCAGCCGGAAGGGCCGAGCGCAGAAGTGGTCCTGCAAC
TTTATCCGCCTCCATCCAGTCTATTAATTGTTGCCGGGAAGCTAGAGTAAGTAGTTCGCCAGTTAATAGT
TTGCGCAACGTTGTTGCCATTGCTACAGGCATCGTGGTGTCACGCTCGTCGTTTGGTATGGCTTCATTCA
GCTCCGGTTCCCAACGATCAAGGCGAGTTACATGATCCCCCATGTTGTGCAAAAAAGCGGTTAGCTCCTT
CGGTCCTCCGATCGTTGTCAGAAGTAAGTTGGCCGCAGTGTTATCACTCATGGTTATGGCAGCACTGCAT
AATTCTCTTACTGTCATGCCATCCGTAAGATGCTTTTCTGTGACTGGTGAGTACTCAACCAAGTCATTCT
GAGAATAGTGTATGCGGCGACCGAGTTGCTCTTGCCCGGCGTCAATACGGGATAATACCGCGCCACATAG
CAGAACTTTAAAAGTGCTCATCATTGGAAAACGTTCTTCGGGGCGAAAACTCTCAAGGATCTTACCGCTG
TTGAGATCCAGTTCGATGTAACCCACTCGTGCACCCAACTGATCTTCAGCATCTTTTACTTTCACCAGCG
TTTCTGGGTGAGCAAAAACAGGAAGGCAAAATGCCGCAAAAAAGGGAATAAGGGCGACACGGAAATGTTG
AATACTCATACTCTTCCTTTTTCAATATTATTGAAGCATTTATCAGGGTTATTGTCTCATGAGCGGATAC
ATATTTGAATGTATTTAGAAAAATAAACAAATAGGGGTTCCGCGCACATTTCCCCGAAAAGTGCCACCTG
ACGTCGACGGATCGGGAGATCTCCCGATCCCCTATGGTGCACTCTCAGTACAATCTGCTCTGATGCCGCA
TAGTTAAGCCAGTATCTGCTCCCTGCTTGTGTGTTGGAGGTCGCTGAGTAGTGCGCGAGCAAAATTTAAG
CTACAACAAGGCAAGGCTTGACCGACAATTGCATGAAGAATCTGCTTAGGGTTAGGCGTTTTGCGCTGCT
TCGCGATGTACGGGCCAGATATACGCGTTGACATTGATTATTGACTAGTTATTAATAGTAATCAATTACG
GGGTCATTAGTTCATAGCCCATATATGGAGTTCCGCGTTACATAACTTACGGTAAATGGCCCGCCTGGCT
GACCGCCCAACGACCCCCGCCCATTGACGTCAATAATGACGTATGTTCCCATAGTAACGCCAATAGGGAC
TTTCCATTGACGTCAATGGGTGGAGTATTTACGGTAAACTGCCCACTTGGCAGTACATCAAGTGTATCAT
ATGCCAAGTACGCCCCCTATTGACGTCAATGACGGTAAATGGCCCGCCTGGCATTATGCCCAGTACATGA
CCTTATGGGACTTTCCTACTTGGCAGTACATCTACGTATTAGTCATCGCTATTACCATGGTGATGCGGTT
TTGGCAGTACATCAATGGGCGTGGATAGCGGTTTGACTCACGGGGATTTCCAAGTCTCCACCCCATTGAC
GTCAATGGGAGTTTGTTTTGGCACCAAAATCAACGGGACTTTCCAAAATGTCGTAACAACTCCGCCCCAT
TGACGCAAATGGGCGGTAGGCGTGTACGGTGGGAGGTCTATATAAGCAGAGCTCTCTGGCTAACTAGAGA
ACCCACTGCTTACTGGCTTATCGAAATTAATACGACTCACTATAGGGAGACCCAAGCTGGCTAGCGTTTA
AACTTAAGCTTGCCACCATGGGATCTCCAAAAAAGAAACGGAAGGTGGGATCTAGATACGTGTACGTGCT
GGATGTGGACGGCAAGCCTCTGATGCCTACATGCAGGTTCGGCAAGGTGCGGAGAATGCTGAAATCTGGC
CAAGCTAAGGCCGTGGACACCCTGCCTTTCACCATCCAGCTGACCTACAAGCCCAGAACCAGAATCCTGC
AACCTGTGACCCTGGGCCAGGACCCCGGCAGAACCAATATCGGAATGGCCGCCGTGCGGTTCGACGGCAA
GGAACTGGGAAGATTCCACTGCATCACAAGAAACAAGGAAATCCCTAAGCTGATGGCCGACAGAATGGCA
GCCAGAAAGGCCTCCCGGAGAGGCGAGAGACTGGCCAGAAAGCGCCTGGCCCGGAAACTGCACACCACCG
CCAAGCACCTGAATGGCAGAATCCTGCCAGGATGTAGCGAGCCCATCGCCGTGAAGGACATCATCAACAC
AGAGAGCAGATTCAACAACAGAATCCTGACCAAATGCAAAGTGTGCGGCAAGAACACCCCTCTGAGAAGA
AACGTGCGGGAACTCCTGCTGGAAAACATCGTGCGGTTTCTGCCTCTGGAAAGCGAGCTGAAGGAAACAC
TCAAGAGAACCATCCTGGAAGGCCAGCAGGGCAATATCAACAAGCTGTTCAGGAAACTTAAATTCAATCA
AAAGGATTGGCCTGGCAAAAACCTGACCGATATCGCTAAGAATAAGCTGCCAGGCCGGCTGCCCTTCTGC
AAGGAGCACTTCGCCGAGAACGAGAAGTTCACCACCATCGAGAAGAGCACCTTCCGGCTGACCCCTACCG
CCACCCAGCTGCTGCGGACCCACATCAACCTGTTTAGAAAGCTGAGCGGCATCCTGCCCGTGACCGACGT
GGCCGTCGAGCTGAACAAGTTCGCCTTTATGCAGCTGGACAACCCTGAGATGAAGAAGCGGGAAATCGAC
TTCTGCCACGGCCCACTGTGCGGCACCGGCGGCCTGGAAGCCGCTGTTAAGGAGCAGCAGGATGGAAAAT
GCCTGCTGTGTGGAAAAGAATCTATCGGCCACTACCACCACATCGTGCCTAGGTCCCGTAGAGGCAGCAA
CACCATCGCTAATATCGCCGGCCTTTGTCCTAAGTGCCACGAGCTCGTGCACAAGGACGCCGATACAGCC
GAGTCTCTGACAGAGATGAAAACCGGCCTGATGAAGAAGTATGGAGGCACCAGCGTGCTGAACCAGATCA
TCCCCAAGCTGGTGGAAACCCTGGCCGACCTGTTTCCTGGCCACTTCCACGTGACAAACGGCTGGAACAC
CAAGGAGTTCAGAGAGAAACATCATCTGGAAAAGGATCACGACGTGGATGCTTACTGCATCGCCTGCAGC
CACCTGAAGCCTGAGGAAACCCTGGTGGAAACTGAGCCTTTCGAGATCCTGCAGTTCAGAAAGCACAACA
GAGCCATCATTCACCACCAGACCGAGCGGACGTACAAGCTGGACGGCGTGACAGTGGCTAAAAATAGAAA
GAAACGGATGGAACAGAAAACCGACAGCCTGGAAGATTGGTACGTGGACATGGCCAAGGAACACGGCAAA
ACACAGGCCGATGCCATGCGGAGCAGACTGACCGTGATCAAGAGCACACGGTATTACAACACCCCTGGCA
GAATGATGCCAGGCACAGTTTTCCTGTACGAGGGCAAGAGATACGTGATGACCGGCCAGATTACAAACGG
CAAGTACTACAGAGCCTACGGCCAGGAGAAGCGGAACTTCCCCGCTGTCAAGGTGAGGATTCTGACAAAG
AACACCGGACTAGTCTTTGTGGCCGGATCCAAAAGGCCGGCGGCCACGAAAAAGGCCGGCCAGGCAAAAA
AGAAAAAGGGATCTTACCCATACGATGTTCCAGATTACGCTTACCCATACGATGTTCCAGATTACGCTTA
CCCATACGATGTTCCAGATTACGCTTGAGGCCGCTCGAGTCTAGAGGGCCCGTTTAAACCCGCTGATCAG
CCTCGACTGTGCCTTCTAGTTGCCAGCCATCTGTTGTTTGCCCCTCCCCCGTGCCTTCCTTGACCCTGGA
AGGTGCCACTCCCACTGTCCTTTCCTAATAAAATGAGGAAATTGCATCGCATTGTCTGAGTAGGTGTCAT
TCTATTCTGGGGGGTGGGGTGGGGCAGGACAGCAAGGGGGAGGATTGGGAAGACAATAGCAGGCATGCTG
GGGATGCGGTGGGCTCTATGGCTTCTGAGGCGGAAAGAACCAGCTGGGGCTCTAGGGGGTATCCCC
[124 nt withheld, positions 4197-4320]
C
[91 nt withheld, positions 4322-4412]
A
[49 nt withheld, positions 4414-4462]
CCTTTGACGTTGGAGTCCACGTTCTTT
[37 nt withheld, positions 4490-4526]
ACCCTATCTCGGTCTATTCTTTTGATTTATAAGGGATTTTGCCGATTTCGGCCTATTGGTTAAAAAATGA
GCTGATTTAACAAAAATTTAACGCGAATTAATTCTGTGGAATGTGTGTCAGTTAGGGTGTGGAAAGTCCC
CAGGCTCCCCAGCAGGCAGAAGTATGCAAAGCATGCATCTCAATTAGTCAGCAACCAGGTGTGGAAAGTC
CCCAGGCTCCCCAGCAGGCAGAAGTATGCAAAGCATGCATCTCAATTAGTCAGCAACCATAGTCCCGCCC
CTAACTCCGCCCATCCCGCCCCTAACTCCGCCCAGTTCCGCCCATTCTCCGCCCCATGGCTGACTAATTT
TTTTTATTTATGCAGAGGCCGAGGCCGCCTCTGCCTCTGAGCTATTCCAGAAGTAGTGAGGAGGCTTTTT
TGGAGGCCTAGGCTTTTGCAAAAAGCTCCCGGGAGCTTGTATATCCATTTTCGGATCTGATCAAGAGACA
GGATGAGGATCGTTTCGCATGATTGAACAAGATGGATTGCACGCAGGTTCTCCGGCCGCTTGGGTGGAGA
GGCTATTCGGCTATGACTGGGCACAACAGACAATCGGCTGCTCTGATGCCGCCGTGTTCCGGCTGTCAGC
GCAGGGGCGCCCGGTTCTTTTTGTCAAGACCGACCTGTCCGGTGCCCTGAATGAACTGCAGGACGAGGCA
GCGCGGCTATCGTGGCTGGCCACGACGGGCGTTCCTTGCGCAGCTGTGCTCGACGTTGTCACTGAAGCGG
GAAGGGACTGGCTGCTATTGGGCGAAGTGCCGGGGCAGGATCTCCTGTCATCTCACCTTGCTCCTGCCGA
GAAAGTATCCATCATGGCTGATGCAATGCGGCGGCTGCATACGCTTGATCCGGCTACCTGCCCATTCGAC
CACCAAGCGAAACATCGCATCGAGCGAGCACGTACTCGGATGGAAGCCGGTCTTGTCGATCAGGATGATC
TGGACGAAGAGCATCAGGGGCTCGCGCCAGCCGAACTGTTCGCCAGGCTCAAGGCGCGCATGCCCGACGG
CGAGGATCTCGTCGTGACCCATGGCGATGCCTGCTTGCCGAATATCATGGTGGAAAATGGCCGCTTTTCT
GGATTCATCGACTGTGGCCGGCTGGGTGTGGCGGACCGCTATCAGGACATAGCGTTGGCTACCCGTGATA
TTGCTGAAGAGCTTGGCGGCGAATGGGCTGACCGCTTCCTCGTGCTTTACGGTATCGCCGCTCCCGATTC
GCAGCGCATCGCCTTCTATCGCCTTCTTGACGAGTTCTTCTGAGCGGGACTCTGGGGTTCGAAATGACCG
ACCAAGCGACGCCCAACCTGCCATCACGAGATTTCGATTCCACCGCCGCCTTCTATGAAAGGTTGGGCTT
CGGAATCGTTTTCCGGGACGCCGGCTGGATGATCCTCCAGCGCGGGGATCTCATGCTGGAGTTCTTCGCC
CACCCCAACTTGTTTATTGCAGCTTATAATGGTTACAAATAAAGCAATAGCATCACAAATTTCACAAATA
AAGCATTTTTTTCACTGCATTCTAGTTGTGGTTTGTCCAAACTCATCAATGTATCTTATCATGTCTGTAT
ACCGTCGACCTCTAGCTAGAGCTTGGCGTAATCATGGTCATAGCTGTTTCCTGTGTGAAATTGTTATCCG
CTCACAATTCCACACAACATACGAGCCGGAAGCATAAAGTGTAAAGCCTGGGGTGCCTAATGAGTGAGCT
AACTCACATTAATTGCGTTGCGCTCACTGCCCGCTTTCCAGTCGGGAAACCTGTCGTGCCAGCTGCATTA
ATGAATCGGCCAACGCGCGGGGAGAGGCGGTTTGCGTATTGGGCGCTCTTCCGCTTCCTCGCTCACTGAC
TCGCTGCGCTCGGTCGTTCGGCTGCGGCGAGCGGTATCAGCTCACTCAAAGGCGGTAATACGGTTATCCA
CAGAATCAGGGGATAACGCAGGAAAGAACATGTGAGCAAAAGGCCAGCAAAAGGCCAGGAACCGTAAAAA
GGCCGCGTTGCTGGCGTTTTTCCATAGGCTCCGCCCCCCTGACGAGCATCACAAAAATCGACGCTCAAGT
CAGAGGTGGCGAAACCCGACAGGACTATAAAGATACCAGGCGTTTCCCCCTGGAAGCTCCCTCGTGCGCT
CTCCTGTTCCGACCCTGCCGCTTACCGGATACCTGTCCGCCTTTCTCCCTTCGGGAAGCGTGGCGCTTTC
TCATAGCTCACGCTGTAGGTATCTCAGTTCGGTGTAGGTCGTTCGCTCCAAGCTGGGCTGTGTGCACGAA
CCCCCCGTTCAGCCCGACCGCTGCGCCTTATCCGGTAACTATCGTCTTGAGTCCAACCCGGTAAGACACG
ACTTATCGCCACTGGCAGCAGCCACTGGTAACAGGATTAGCAGAGCGAGGTATGTAGGCGGTGCTACAGA
GTTCTTGAAGTGGTGGCCTAACTACGGCTACACTAGAAGAACAGTATTTGGTATCTGCGCTCTGCTGAAG
CCAGTTACCTTCGGAAAAAGAGTTGGTAGCTCTTGATCCGGCAAACAAACCACCGCTGGTAGCGGTGGTT
TTTTTGTTTGCAAGCAGCAGATTACGCGCAGAAAAAAAGGATCTCAAGAAGATCCTTTGATCTTTTCTAC
GGGGTCTGACGCTCAGTGGAACGAAAACTCACGTTAAGGGATTTTGGTCATGAGATTATCAAAAAGGATC
TTCACCTAGATCCTTTTAAATTAAAAATGAAGTTTTAAATCAATCTAAAGTATATATGAGTAAACTTGGT
CTGACAGTTACCAATGCTT
Features (pLannotate 1.2.2; 23 found; start..end, strand, type, name):
    850..954     -  promoter       AmpR promoter: bla
   1013..1065    -  misc_feature   bom (fragment): basis of mobility region from pBR322
   1220..1599    +  enhancer       CMV enhancer: human cytomegalovirus immediate early enhancer
   1600..1803    +  promoter       CMV promoter: human cytomegalovirus (CMV) immediate early promoter
   1799..1832    +  LTR            5' LTR (truncated) (fragment): truncated 5' long terminal repeat (LTR) from HIV-1
   1848..1866    +  promoter       T7 promoter: promoter for bacteriophage T7 RNA polymerase
   3741..3788    +  CDS            nucleoplasmin NLS: bipartite nuclear localization signal from nucleoplasmin
   3795..3811    +  CDS            3xHA (fragment): three tandem HA epitope tags
   3822..3838    +  CDS            3xHA (fragment): three tandem HA epitope tags
   3849..3876    +  CDS            3xHA (fragment): three tandem HA epitope tags
   3927..4151    +  polyA_signal   bGH poly(A) signal: bovine growth hormone polyadenylation signal
   4155..4176    +  promoter       SV40 promoter (fragment): SV40 enhancer and early promoter
   4197..4625    +  rep_origin     f1 ori (sequence partly withheld): f1 bacteriophage origin of replication; arrow indicates direction of (+) strand synthesis
   4639..4968    +  promoter       SV40 promoter: SV40 enhancer and early promoter
   5035..5826    +  CDS            neo: KKA2_KLEPN - Also known as kan, nptII. Experimental evidence at protein level: Swiss-Prot protein existence level 1. Resistance to kanamycin, neomycin, paromomycin, ribostamycin, butirosin and gentamicin B. From Klebsiella pneumoniae.
   5850..6008    +  CDS            ble (fragment): BLE_KLEPN - Experimental evidence at protein level: Swiss-Prot protein existence level 1. Binding protein with a strong affinity to the bleomycin family of antibiotics. Binds to CL990; an antimitotic-antibiotic compound. From Klebsiella pneumoniae.
   6003..6124    +  polyA_signal   SV40 poly(A) signal: SV40 polyadenylation signal
   6197..6213    -  protein_bind   lac operator: The lac repressor binds to the lac operator to inhibit transcription in E. coli. This inhibition can be relieved by adding lactose or isopropyl-β-D-thiogalactopyranoside (IPTG). lac repressor encoded by lacI
   6221..6251    -  promoter       lac promoter: promoter for the E. coli lac operon
   6266..6287    -  protein_bind   CAP binding site: CAP binding activates transcription in the presence of cAMP. E. coli catabolite activator protein
   6300..6392    -  CDS            lacI (fragment): lac repressor; lacI; The lac repressor binds to the lac operator to inhibit transcription in E. coli. This inhibition can be relieved by adding lactose or isopropyl-β-D-thiogalactopyranoside (IPTG).
   6575..7163    -  rep_origin     ori: high-copy-number ColE1/pMB1/pBR322/pUC origin of replication
   7334..849     -  CDS            AmpR (across the origin): β-lactamase; bla; confers resistance to ampicillin, carbenicillin, and related antibiotics
