[The description below was written by a language model from this plasmid's Addgene catalogue record and pLannotate feature annotations shown in this document.]
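Description:
pHS1505 is a mammalian expression plasmid built on the pcDNA3.1 backbone for producing OrufIscB-REC, an engineered variant of the IscB RNA-guided nuclease. The parent OrufIscB sequence derives from a human gut metagenome assembly, and the recorded modification is the insertion of a REC domain taken from NbaCas9-1. IscB proteins are compact relatives of Cas9 that lack a REC lobe. The associated publication concerns evolution-guided design of IscB for epigenome editing, although the catalogue purpose for this plasmid is simply mammalian expression of the protein. No guide (ωRNA) expression cassette is annotated, so the RNA component is presumably supplied separately.

The open reading frame is driven by the CMV immediate early enhancer and promoter, with a T7 promoter just upstream of the coding region, and is terminated by the bGH polyadenylation signal. The protein carries an SV40 NLS at its N terminus and a nucleoplasmin bipartite NLS followed by a 3xHA epitope tag at its C terminus. These elements provide nuclear import and allow antibody detection. The automated feature table does not annotate the IscB-REC coding sequence itself, which corresponds to the unannotated stretch between the T7 promoter and the nucleoplasmin NLS. The short HIV-1 LTR, lacI and ble fragment hits are likely annotation artefacts or backbone remnants.

The backbone carries an SV40 promoter-driven neomycin phosphotransferase cassette with an SV40 poly(A) signal, which permits G418 selection in mammalian cells. It also has an f1 origin, a high-copy ColE1/pUC-type origin and an ampicillin resistance gene for propagation and selection in E. coli.
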