Addgene plasmid #239830: pHS1505
Purpose: OrufIscB-REC mammalian expression
Depositing lab: Feng Zhang. Depositing organization: Broad Institute. Publication: Evolution-guided protein design of IscB for persistent epigenome editing in vivo. Kannan S, Altae-Tran H, Zhu S, Xu P, Strebinger D, Oshiro R, Faure G, Moeller L, Pham J, Mears KS, Ni HM, Macrae RK, Zhang F. Nat Biotechnol. 2025 May 7. doi: 10.1038/s41587-025-02655-3. PubMed 40335752.
Backbone
  Vector backbone: pcDNA3.1
  Vector type: Mammalian Expression
Growth in bacteria
  Bacterial resistance: Ampicillin, 100 μg/mL
  Growth temperature: 37°C
  Growth strain: NEB Stable
  Copy number: High Copy
Gene/Insert
  Gene/Insert name: OrufIscB-REC
  Species: Human gut metagenome assembly
  Mutation: Insertion of REC domain from NbaCas9-1
  Promoter: CMV
  Tag / fusion protein: SV40 NLS (N terminal on insert); Nucleoplasmin NLS-3xHA (C terminal on insert)
  Cloning method: Gibson Cloning
Terms and licenses: Academic/Nonprofit Terms; Industry Terms: Not Available to Industry
How to cite: pHS1505 was a gift from Feng Zhang (Addgene plasmid # 239830 ; http://n2t.net/addgene:239830 ; RRID:Addgene_239830)
